>Addgene plasmid #219183 | SFFV-POU2AF1-Brd 240 | addgene full sequence | sequence record 448965 | Addgene NGS Result
ATTTATGCAGAGGCCGAGGCCGCCTCGGCCTCTGAGCTATTCCAGAAGTAGTGAGGAGGCTTTTTTGGAG
GCCTAGGGACGTACCCAATTCGCCCTATAGTGAGTCGTATTACGCGCGCTCACTGGCCGTCGTTTTACAA
CGTCGTGACTGGGAAAACCCTGGCGTTACCCAACTTAATCGCCTTGCAGCACATCCCCCTTTCGCCAGCT
GGCGTAATAGCGAAGAGGCCCGCACCGATCGCCCTTCCCAACAGTTGCGCAGCCTGAATGGCGAATGGG
[124 nt withheld, positions 280-403]
C
[91 nt withheld, positions 405-495]
A
[49 nt withheld, positions 497-545]
CCTTTGACGTTGGAGTCCACGTTCTTT
[37 nt withheld, positions 573-609]
ACCCTATCTCGGTCTATTCTTTTGATTTATAAGGGATTTTGCCGATTTCGGCCTATTGGTTAAAAAATGA
GCTGATTTAACAAAAATTTAACGCGAATTTTAACAAAATATTAACGCTTACAATTTAGGTGGCACTTTTC
GGGGAAATGTGCGCGGAACCCCTATTTGTTTATTTTTCTAAATACATTCAAATATGTATCCGCTCATGAG
ACAATAACCCTGATAAATGCTTCAATAATATTGAAAAAGGAAGAGTATGAGTATTCAACATTTCCGTGTC
GCCCTTATTCCCTTTTTTGCGGCATTTTGCCTTCCTGTTTTTGCTCACCCAGAAACGCTGGTGAAAGTAA
AAGATGCTGAAGATCAGTTGGGTGCACGAGTGGGTTACATCGAACTGGATCTCAACAGCGGTAAGATCCT
TGAGAGTTTTCGCCCCGAAGAACGTTTTCCAATGATGAGCACTTTTAAAGTTCTGCTATGTGGCGCGGTA
TTATCCCGTATTGACGCCGGGCAAGAGCAACTCGGTCGCCGCATACACTATTCTCAGAATGACTTGGTTG
AGTACTCACCAGTCACAGAAAAGCATCTTACGGATGGCATGACAGTAAGAGAATTATGCAGTGCTGCCAT
AACCATGAGTGATAACACTGCGGCCAACTTACTTCTGACAACGATCGGAGGACCGAAGGAGCTAACCGCT
TTTTTGCACAACATGGGGGATCATGTAACTCGCCTTGATCGTTGGGAACCGGAGCTGAATGAAGCCATAC
CAAACGACGAGCGTGACACCACGATGCCTGTAGCAATGGCAACAACGTTGCGCAAACTATTAACTGGCGA
ACTACTTACTCTAGCTTCCCGGCAACAATTAATAGACTGGATGGAGGCGGATAAAGTTGCAGGACCACTT
CTGCGCTCGGCCCTTCCGGCTGGCTGGTTTATTGCTGATAAATCTGGAGCCGGTGAGCGTGGGTCTCGCG
GTATCATTGCAGCACTGGGGCCAGATGGTAAGCCCTCCCGTATCGTAGTTATCTACACGACGGGGAGTCA
GGCAACTATGGATGAACGAAATAGACAGATCGCTGAGATAGGTGCCTCACTGATTAAGCATTGGTAACTG
TCAGACCAAGTTTACTCATATATACTTTAGATTGATTTAAAACTTCATTTTTAATTTAAAAGGATCTAGG
TGAAGATCCTTTTTGATAATCTCATGACCAAAATCCCTTAACGTGAGTTTTCGTTCCACTGAGCGTCAGA
CCCCGTAGAAAAGATCAAAGGATCTTCTTGAGATCCTTTTTTTCTGCGCGTAATCTGCTGCTTGCAAACA
AAAAAACCACCGCTACCAGCGGTGGTTTGTTTGCCGGATCAAGAGCTACCAACTCTTTTTCCGAAGGTAA
CTGGCTTCAGCAGAGCGCAGATACCAAATACTGTTCTTCTAGTGTAGCCGTAGTTAGGCCACCACTTCAA
GAACTCTGTAGCACCGCCTACATACCTCGCTCTGCTAATCCTGTTACCAGTGGCTGCTGCCAGTGGCGAT
AAGTCGTGTCTTACCGGGTTGGACTCAAGACGATAGTTACCGGATAAGGCGCAGCGGTCGGGCTGAACGG
GGGGTTCGTGCACACAGCCCAGCTTGGAGCGAACGACCTACACCGAACTGAGATACCTACAGCGTGAGCT
ATGAGAAAGCGCCACGCTTCCCGAAGGGAGAAAGGCGGACAGGTATCCGGTAAGCGGCAGGGTCGGAACA
GGAGAGCGCACGAGGGAGCTTCCAGGGGGAAACGCCTGGTATCTTTATAGTCCTGTCGGGTTTCGCCACC
TCTGACTTGAGCGTCGATTTTTGTGATGCTCGTCAGGGGGGCGGAGCCTATGGAAAAACGCCAGCAACGC
GGCCTTTTTACGGTTCCTGGCCTTTTGCTGGCCTTTTGCTCACATGTTCTTTCCTGCGTTATCCCCTGAT
TCTGTGGATAACCGTATTACCGCCTTTGAGTGAGCTGATACCGCTCGCCGCAGCCGAACGACCGAGCGCA
GCGAGTCAGTGAGCGAGGAAGCGGAAGAGCGCCCAATACGCAAACCGCCTCTCCCCGCGCGTTGGCCGAT
TCATTAATGCAGCTGGCACGACAGGTTTCCCGACTGGAAAGCGGGCAGTGAGCGCAACGCAATTAATGTG
AGTTAGCTCACTCATTAGGCACCCCAGGCTTTACACTTTATGCTTCCGGCTCGTATGTTGTGTGGAATTG
TGAGCGGATAACAATTTCACACAGGAAACAGCTATGACCATGATTACGCCAAGCGCGCAATTAACCCTCA
CTAAAGGGAACAAAAGCTGGAGCTGCAAGCTTAATGTAGTCTTATGCAATACTCTTGTAGTCTTGCAACA
TGGTAACGATGAGTTAGCAACATGCCTTACAAGGAGAGAAAAAGCACCGTGCATGCCGATTGGTGGAAGT
AAGGTGGTACGATCGTGCCTTATTAGGAAGGCAACAGACGGGTCTGACATGGATTGGACGAACCACTGAA
TTGCCGCATTGCAGAGATATTGTATTTAAGTGCCTAGCTCGATACATAAACGGGTCTCTCTGGTTAGACC
AGATCTGAGCCTGGGAGCTCTCTGGCTAACTAGGGAACCCACTGCTTAAGCCTCAATAAAGCTTGCCTTG
AGTGCTTCAAGTAGTGTGTGCCCGTCTGTTGTGTGACTCTGGTAACTAGAGATCCCTCAGACCCTTTTAG
TCAGTGTGGAAAATCTCTAGCAGTGGCGCCCGAACAGGGACTTGAAAGCGAAAGGGAAACCAGAGGAGCT
CTCTCGACGCAGGACTCGGCTTGCTGAAGCGCGCACGGCAAGAGGCGAGGGGCGGCGACTGGTGAGTACG
CCAAAAATTTTGACTAGCGGAGGCTAGAAGGAGAGAGATGGGTGCGAGAGCGTCAGTATTAAGCGGGGGA
GAATTAGATCGCGATGGGAAAAAATTCGGTTAAGGCCAGGGGGAAAGAAAAAATATAAATTAAAACATAT
AGTATGGGCAAGCAGGGAGCTAGAACGATTCGCAGTTAATCCTGGCCTGTTAGAAACATCAGAAGGCTGT
AGACAAATACTGGGACAGCTACAACCATCCCTTCAGACAGGATCAGAAGAACTTAGATCATTATATAATA
CAGTAGCAACCCTCTATTGTGTGCATCAAAGGATAGAGATAAAAGACACCAAGGAAGCTTTAGACAAGAT
AGAGGAAGAGCAAAACAAAAGTAAGACCACCGCACAGCAAGCGGCCGCTGATCTTCAGACCTGGAGGAGG
AGATATGAGGGACAATTGGAGAAGTGAATTATATAAATATAAAGTAGTAAAAATTGAACCATTAGGAGTA
GCACCCACCAAGGCAAAGAGAAGAGTGGTGCAGAGAGAAAAAAGAGCAGTGGGAATAGGAGCTTTGTTCC
TTGGGTTCTTGGGAGCAGCAGGAAGCACTATGGGCGCAGCGTCAATGACGCTGACGGTACAGGCCAGACA
ATTATTGTCTGGTATAGTGCAGCAGCAGAACAATTTGCTGAGGGCTATTGAGGCGCAACAGCATCTGTTG
CAACTCACAGTCTGGGGCATCAAGCAGCTCCAGGCAAGAATCCTGGCTGTGGAAAGATACCTAAAGGATC
AACAGCTCCTGGGGATTTGGGGTTGCTCTGGAAAACTCATTTGCACCACTGCTGTGCCTTGGAATGCTAG
TTGGAGTAATAAATCTCTGGAACAGATTTGGAATCACACGACCTGGATGGAGTGGGACAGAGAAATTAAC
AATTACACAAGCTTAATACACTCCTTAATTGAAGAATCGCAAAACCAGCAAGAAAAGAATGAACAAGAAT
TATTGGAATTAGATAAATGGGCAAGTTTGTGGAATTGGTTTAACATAACAAATTGGCTGTGGTATATAAA
ATTATTCATAATGATAGTAGGAGGCTTGGTAGGTTTAAGAATAGTTTTTGCTGTACTTTCTATAGTGAAT
AGAGTTAGGCAGGGATATTCACCATTATCGTTTCAGACCCACCTCCCAACCCCGAGGGGACCCGACAGGC
CCGAAGGAATAGAAGAAGAAGGTGGAGAGAGAGACAGAGACAGATCCATTCGATTAGTGAACGGATCTCG
ACGGTATCGGTTAACTTTTAAAAGAAAAGGGGGGATTGGGGGGTACAGTGCAGGGGAAAGAATAGTAGAC
ATAATAGCAACAGACATACAAACTAAAGAATTACAAAAACAAATTACAAAAATTCAAAATTTTATCGATC
ACGAGACTAGCCTCGAGCTGGCTGCAGTAACGCCATTTTGCAAGGCATGGAAAAATACCAAACCAAGAAT
AGAGAAGTTCAGATCAAGGGCGGGTACATGAAAATAGCTAACGTTGGGCCAAACAGGATATCTGCGGTGA
GCAGTTTCGGCCCCGGCCCGGGGCCAAGAACAGATGGTCACCGCAGTTTCGGCCCCGGCCCGAGGCCAAG
AACAGATGGTCCCCAGATATGGCCCAACCCTCAGCAGTTTCTTAAGACCCATCAGATGTTTCCAGGCTCC
CCCAAGGACCTGAAATGACCCTGCGCCTTATTTGAATTAACCAATCAGCCTGCTTCTCGCTTCTGTTCGC
GCGCTTCTGCTTCCCGAGCTCTATAAAAGAGCTCACAACCCCTCACTCGGCGCGCCAGTCCTCCGACAGA
CTGAGTCGGCCGGTCGAATCAAGCTTATCGATACCGTCGACGGATCCGCTAGCCCGCGGTTCGAAATGCT
CTGGCAAAAACCCACAGCTCCGGAGCAAGCCCCAGCCCCGGCCCGGCCATACCAGGGCGTCCGTGTGAAG
GAGCCAGTGAAGGAACTGCTGAGGAGGAAGCGAGGCCACGCCAGCAGTGGGGCAGCACCTGCACCTACGG
CGGTGGTGCTGCCCCATCAGCCCCTGGCGACCTACACCACAGTGGGTCCTTCCTGCCTGGACATGGAAGG
TTCTGTGTCTGCAGTGACAGAGGAGGCTGCCCTGTGTGCCGGCTGGCTCTCCCAGCCCACCCCGGCCACC
CTGCAGCCCCTGGCCCCATGGACACCTTACACCGAGTATGTGCCCCATGAAGCTGTCAGCTGCCCCTACT
CAGCTGACATGTATGTGCAGCCCGTGTGCCCCAGCTACACGGTGGTGGGGCCCTCCTCAGTGTTGACCTA
TGCCTCTCCGCCACTCATCACCAATGTCACGACAAGAAGCTCCGCCACGCCCGCAGTGGGGCCCCCGCTG
GAGGGCCCAGAGCACCAGGCACCCCTCACCTATTTCCCGTGGCCTCAGCCCCTTTCCACACTACCCACCT
CCACCCTGCAGTACCAGCCTCCGGCCCCAGCCCTACCTGGGCCCCAGTTTGTCCAGCTCCCCATCTCTAT
CCCAGAGCCAGTCCTTCAGGACATGGAAGACCCCAGAAGAGCCGCCAGCTCGTTGACCATCGACAAGCTG
CTTTTGGAGGAAGAGGATAGCGACGCCTATGCGCTTAACCACACTCTCTCTGTGGAAGGCTTTTAGACCG
GTCGGATCCCCCGGGCTGCAGGAATTCGAGCATCTTACCGCCATTTATTCCCATATTTGTTCTGTTTTTC
TTGATTTGGGTATACATTTAAATGTTAATAAAACAAAATGGTGGGGCAATCATTTACATTTTTAGGGATA
TGTAATTACTAGTTCAGGTGTATTGCCACAAGACAAACATGTTAAGAAACTTTCCCGTTATTTACGCTCT
GTTCCTGTTAATCAACCTCTGGATTACAAAATTTGTGAAAGATTGACTGATATTCTTAACTATGTTGCTC
CTTTTACGCTGTGTGGATATGCTGCTTTAATGCCTCTGTATCATGCTATTGCTTCCCGTACGGCTTTCGT
TTTCTCCTCCTTGTATAAATCCTGGTTGCTGTCTCTTTATGAGGAGTTGTGGCCCGTTGTCCGTCAACGT
GGCGTGGTGTGCTCTGTGTTTGCTGACGCAACCCCCACTGGCTGGGGCATTGCCACCACCTGTCAACTCC
TTTCTGGGACTTTCGCTTTCCCCCTCCCGATCGCCACGGCAGAACTCATCGCCGCCTGCCTTGCCCGCTG
CTGGACAGGGGCTAGGTTGCTGGGCACTGATAATTCCGTGGTGTTGTCGGGGAAGCTGACGTCCTTTGCA
ATTCGATATCAAGCTGTACCTTCTAGATGTACACAGAAGTGAGCGCTTCTAGACCAATGACTTACAAGGC
AGCTGTAGATCTTAGCCACTTTTTAAAAGAAAAGGGGGGACTGGAAGGGCTAATTCACTCCCAACGAAGA
CAAGATCTGCTTTTTGCTTGTACTGGGTCTCTCTGGTTAGACCAGATCTGAGCCTGGGAGCTCTCTGGCT
AACTAGGGAACCCACTGCTTAAGCCTCAATAAAGCTTGCCTTGAGTGCTTCAAGTAGTGTGTGCCCGTCT
GTTGTGTGACTCTGGTAACTAGAGATCCCTCAGACCCTTTTAGTCAGTGTGGAAAATCTCTAGCAGTAGT
AGTTCATGTCATCTTATTATTCAGTATTTATAACTTGCAAAGAAATGAATATCAGAGAGTGAGAGGAACT
TGTTTATTGCAGCTTATAATGGTTACAAATAAAGCAATAGCATCACAAATTTCACAAATAAAGCATTTTT
TTCACTGCATTCTAGTTGTGGTTTGTCCAAACTCATCAATGTATCTTATCATGTCTGGCTCTAGCTATCC
CGCCCCTAACTCCGCCCATCCCGCCCCTAACTCCGCCCAGTTCCGCCCATTCTCCGCCCCATGGCTGACT
AATTTTTTTT
Features (pLannotate 1.2.2; 29 found; start..end, strand, type, name):
     94..112     -  promoter       T7 promoter: promoter for bacteriophage T7 RNA polymerase
    120..275     +  CDS            lacZα (fragment): LacZα fragment of β-galactosidase; lacZ fragment
    280..708     +  rep_origin     f1 ori (sequence partly withheld): f1 bacteriophage origin of replication; arrow indicates direction of (+) strand synthesis
    761..865     +  promoter       AmpR promoter: bla
    866..1726    +  CDS            AmpR: β-lactamase; bla; confers resistance to ampicillin, carbenicillin, and related antibiotics
   1897..2485    +  rep_origin     ori: high-copy-number ColE1/pMB1/pBR322/pUC origin of replication
   2668..2760    +  CDS            lacI (fragment): lac repressor; lacI; The lac repressor binds to the lac operator to inhibit transcription in E. coli. This inhibition can be relieved by adding lactose or isopropyl-β-D-thiogalactopyranoside (IPTG).
   2773..2794    +  protein_bind   CAP binding site: CAP binding activates transcription in the presence of cAMP. E. coli catabolite activator protein
   2809..2839    +  promoter       lac promoter: promoter for the E. coli lac operon
   2847..2863    +  protein_bind   lac operator: The lac repressor binds to the lac operator to inhibit transcription in E. coli. This inhibition can be relieved by adding lactose or isopropyl-β-D-thiogalactopyranoside (IPTG). lac repressor encoded by lacI
   2908..2926    +  promoter       T3 promoter: promoter for bacteriophage T3 RNA polymerase
   2954..3180    +  promoter       RSV promoter: Rous sarcoma virus enhancer/promoter
   3181..3361    +  LTR            5' LTR (truncated): truncated 5' long terminal repeat (LTR) from HIV-1
   3408..3533    +  misc_feature   HIV-1 Ψ: packaging signal of human immunodeficiency virus type 1
   3517..3880    +  CDS            HIV-1 gag (fragment): gag protein from human immunodeficiency virus 1; gag
   4026..4259    +  misc_feature   RRE: The Rev response element (RRE) of HIV-1 allows for Rev-dependent mRNA export from the nucleus to the cytoplasm.
   4636..4736    +  CDS            Rev (fragment): human immunodeficiency virus 1 (HIV-1) Rev protein; rev; enhances nuclear export of unspliced and incompletely spliced viral mRNAs
   4755..4872    +  misc_feature   cPPT/CTS: central polypurine tract and central termination sequence of HIV-1
   4906..5307    +  promoter       SFFV promoter: spleen focus-forming virus long terminal repeat (LTR) promoter
   5317..5340    +  misc_feature   MCS (fragment): pBluescript multiple cloning site
   5365..6132    +  CDS            POU2AF1: OBF1_HUMAN - Also known as BOB1 From Homo sapiens (Human).
   6143..6168    +  misc_feature   MCS (fragment): pBluescript multiple cloning site
   6168..6227    +  CDS            S (fragment): HBSAG_WHV6 - Experimental evidence at transcript level: Swiss-Prot protein existence level 2. The middle envelope protein plays an important role in the budding of the virion. It is involved in the induction of budding in a nucleocapsid independent way. In this process the majority of envelope proteins bud to form subviral lipoprotein particles of 22 nm of diameter that do not contain a nucleocapsid (By similarity). From Woodchuck hepatitis B virus (isolate w64/pWS23) (WHV).
   6359..6762    +  misc_feature   WPRE: woodchuck hepatitis virus posttranscriptional regulatory element
   6820..6879    +  CDS            nef (fragment): NEF_HV1Z2 - Experimental evidence at protein level: Swiss-Prot protein existence level 1. Extracellular Nef protein targets CD4(+) T-lymphocytes for apoptosis by interacting with CXCR4 surface receptors. From Human immunodeficiency virus type 1 group M subtype D (isolate Z2/CDC-Z34) (HIV-1).
   6881..7114    +  LTR            3' LTR (ΔU3): self-inactivating 3' long terminal repeat (LTR) from HIV-1
   7186..7307    +  polyA_signal   SV40 poly(A) signal: SV40 polyadenylation signal
   7326..7347    +  rep_origin     SV40 ori (fragment): SV40 origin of replication
   7347..73      +  rep_origin     SV40 ori (across the origin): SV40 origin of replication
