[The description below was written by a language model from this plasmid's Addgene catalogue record and pLannotate feature annotations shown in this document.]
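Description:
SFFV-POU2AF1-Brd 240 is a lentiviral transfer plasmid built on the SFFV-MCS backbone that expresses human POU2AF1 (also known as BOB1, OBF-1 or OCAB), a B-cell transcriptional coactivator, together with a construct-specific DNA barcode. In bacteria it is maintained through a high-copy ColE1/pUC-type origin and selected with ampicillin via the β-lactamase gene. The backbone also carries an f1 origin, residual lacZα/lac promoter elements and T7/T3 promoters typical of a pBluescript-derived scaffold. No mammalian selection marker or fluorescent reporter appears in the feature table.

The viral portion has a third-generation, self-inactivating layout. An RSV promoter drives a truncated HIV-1 5′ LTR, followed by the Ψ packaging signal with a partial gag sequence, the Rev response element for Rev-dependent export of the genomic RNA, and the cPPT/CTS, which aids nuclear import of the reverse-transcribed genome. Downstream, the spleen focus-forming virus LTR promoter, which is strongly active in haematopoietic cells, drives the POU2AF1 coding sequence cloned between flanking multiple-cloning-site remnants. A WPRE follows to enhance transcript stability and expression, and the cassette ends in a ΔU3 3′ LTR with an SV40 polyadenylation signal and SV40 origin sequence beyond it. Short annotated "S", "nef" and "Rev" fragments are sequence remnants within the WPRE and HIV-derived regions, not expressed genes.

According to the depositor, the barcode was inserted at an XbaI site after the WPRE, giving the order SFFV–transcription factor–WPRE–barcode. It is not annotated separately in the feature table. This placement would put the barcode within the integrated provirus, so the delivered factor can be identified by sequencing. The plasmid belongs to a barcoded transcription factor collection used for combinatorial screening of immune cell reprogramming.
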