Addgene plasmid #219183: SFFV-POU2AF1-Brd 240
Purpose: Transcription factor POU2AF1 with a specific barcode assigned.
Depositing lab: Filipe Pereira. Depositing organization: Center for Neuroscience and Cell Biology, University of Coimbra. Publication: A combinatorial transcription factor screening platform for immune cell reprogramming. Kurochkin I, Altman AR, Caiado I, Pertiga-Cabral D, Halitzki E, Minaeva M, Zimmermannova O, Henriques-Oliveira L, Klein D, Nair M, Oliveira D, Cajal LR, Knittel R, Feick C, Ringner M, Martin M, Cirovic B, Pires CF, Rosa FF, Sitnicka E, Theis FJ, Pereira CF. Cell Syst. 2026 Jan 21;17(1):101457. doi: 10.1016/j.cels.2025.101457. Epub 2026 Jan 14. PubMed 41539305.
Backbone
  Vector backbone: SFFV-MCS
  Backbone size w/o insert (bp): 6638
  Vector type: Lentiviral
Growth in bacteria
  Bacterial resistance: Ampicillin, 100 μg/mL
  Growth temperature: 37°C
  Growth strain: NEB Stable
  Copy number: High Copy
Gene/Insert
  Gene/Insert name: POU2AF1
  Species: H. sapiens (human)
  Insert size (bp): 771
  Entrez Gene: POU2AF1 (a.k.a. BOB1, OBF-1, OBF1, OCAB)
  Promoter: The spleen focus-forming virus (SFFV) promoter
  Cloning method: Restriction Enzyme; 5′ cloning site Bsp119I (not destroyed); 3′ cloning site BstHI (not destroyed)
Terms and licenses: Academic/Nonprofit Terms; Industry Terms: Not Available to Industry
Depositor comments: Barcode sequence cloned into XbaI restriction site. Design of plasmid is as follows: SFFV-[TF sequence]-WPRE-[Barcode sequence].
How to cite: SFFV-POU2AF1-Brd 240 was a gift from Filipe Pereira (Addgene plasmid # 219183 ; http://n2t.net/addgene:219183 ; RRID:Addgene_219183)
