>Addgene plasmid #219183 | SFFV-POU2AF1-Brd 240 | depositor partial sequence | sequence record 428029 | TF ORF
ATGCTCTGGCAAAAACCCACAGCTCCGGAGCAAGCCCCAGCCCCGGCCCGGCCATACCAGGGCGTCCGTG
TGAAGGAGCCAGTGAAGGAACTGCTGAGGAGGAAGCGAGGCCACGCCAGCAGTGGGGCAGCACCTGCACC
TACGGCGGTGGTGCTGCCCCATCAGCCCCTGGCGACCTACACCACAGTGGGTCCTTCCTGCCTGGACATG
GAAGGTTCTGTGTCTGCAGTGACAGAGGAGGCTGCCCTGTGTGCCGGCTGGCTCTCCCAGCCCACCCCGG
CCACCCTGCAGCCCCTGGCCCCATGGACACCTTACACCGAGTATGTGCCCCATGAAGCTGTCAGCTGCCC
CTACTCAGCTGACATGTATGTGCAGCCCGTGTGCCCCAGCTACACGGTGGTGGGGCCCTCCTCAGTGTTG
ACCTATGCCTCTCCGCCACTCATCACCAATGTCACGACAAGAAGCTCCGCCACGCCCGCAGTGGGGCCCC
CGCTGGAGGGCCCAGAGCACCAGGCACCCCTCACCTATTTCCCGTGGCCTCAGCCCCTTTCCACACTACC
CACCTCCACCCTGCAGTACCAGCCTCCGGCCCCAGCCCTACCTGGGCCCCAGTTTGTCCAGCTCCCCATC
TCTATCCCAGAGCCAGTCCTTCAGGACATGGAAGACCCCAGAAGAGCCGCCAGCTCGTTGACCATCGACA
AGCTGCTTTTGGAGGAAGAGGATAGCGACGCCTATGCGCTTAACCACACTCTCTCTGTGGAAGGCTTTTA
G
