>Addgene plasmid #219183 | SFFV-POU2AF1-Brd 240 | depositor partial sequence | sequence record 428030 | Barcode sequence
TGTACACAGAAGTGAGCGCT
